Addgene plasmid #149028: pGBW-m4046336
Purpose: Yeast Expression plasmid for SARS-CoV-2 N (nucleocapsid)
Depositing lab: Ginkgo Bioworks & Benjie Chen. Depositing organization: Ginkgo Bioworks.
Backbone
  Vector backbone: AmpR; 2u URA3
  Backbone size w/o insert (bp): 4078
  Vector type: Yeast Expression
  Selectable markers: URA3
Growth in bacteria
  Bacterial resistance: Ampicillin, 100 μg/mL
  Growth temperature: 37°C
  Growth strain: DH5alpha
  Copy number: High Copy
Gene/Insert
  Gene/Insert name: SARS-CoV-2 N (nucleocapsid) (alt names: nucleocapsid phosphoprotein; N protein)
  Species: Severe acute respiratory syndrome coronavirus 2
  Insert size (bp): 1253
  Mutation: wt
  Entrez Gene: N (a.k.a. GU280_gp10)
  Promoter: pGAL1
  Tag / fusion protein: Cleavable thrombin;MBP (C terminal on backbone)
  Cloning method: Unknown
Resource information
  A portion of this plasmid was derived from a plasmid made by: GinkgoBioworks
Depositor comments: NCBI Reference Sequence: YP_009724397.2. Created by gene synthesis with Not1 site. NGS used for QC was performed by Ginkgo and may not fully cover the entire plasmid.
How to cite: pGBW-m4046336 was a gift from Ginkgo Bioworks & Benjie Chen (Addgene plasmid # 149028 ; http://n2t.net/addgene:149028 ; RRID:Addgene_149028)
