[The description below was written by a language model from this plasmid's Addgene catalogue record and pLannotate feature annotations shown in this document.]
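Description:
pGBW-m4046336 is an episomal yeast expression plasmid for producing the SARS-CoV-2 nucleocapsid (N) protein in Saccharomyces cerevisiae. It is a shuttle vector. In E. coli it replicates from a ColE1/pUC-type origin and is selected with ampicillin through a β-lactamase gene that the annotation places downstream of a cat promoter. In yeast the 2μ origin supports multicopy maintenance, and the URA3 marker, with its own promoter, allows selection in uracil auxotrophs and counterselection with 5-fluoroorotic acid. Short phage (T3Te, T7Te) and tonB terminators flank the bacterial modules, presumably to insulate them from read-through transcription. A short rop annotation sits next to the resistance gene, although the catalogue lists the plasmid as high copy.

The expression cassette consists of the galactose-inducible, Gal4-regulated GAL1 promoter, the wild-type N coding sequence and the CYC1 terminator. The N sequence was made by gene synthesis against the NCBI reference protein. It is followed by an E. coli maltose-binding protein (malE) fragment, which gives a C-terminal MBP fusion. The catalogue states that a thrombin cleavage site links the two proteins, and the short gap between the two annotated coding regions is consistent with such a linker, though it is not annotated separately. MBP generally aids solubility and permits amylose-affinity purification, after which thrombin digestion can release N from the tag.

The stated purpose is limited to yeast expression of N, which suits inducible production of recombinant protein for purification. The 7,140 nt sequence comes from the depositor's NGS quality control, which may not fully cover the plasmid. The listed backbone and insert sizes sum to less than this length, probably because the tag or other elements are counted differently.
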