Features (pLannotate 1.2.2; 14 found; start..end, strand, type, name):
     25..466     +  promoter       GAL1 promoter: S. cerevisiae GAL1; inducible promoter, regulated by Gal4
    478..1734    +  CDS            N: NCAP_SARS2 - Experimental evidence at protein level: Swiss-Prot protein existence level 1. Packages the positive strand viral genome RNA into a helical ribonucleocapsid (RNP) and plays a fundamental role during virion assembly through its interactions with the viral genome and membrane protein M. Plays an important role in enhancing the efficiency of subgenomic viral RNA transcription as well as viral replication (By similarity). May modulate transforming growth factor-beta signaling by binding host smad3 (By similarity). From Severe acute respiratory syndrome coronavirus 2 (2019-nCoV) (SARS-C
   1750..2850    +  CDS            malE (fragment): MALE_ECO57 - Experimental evidence at protein level: Swiss-Prot protein existence level 1. Part of the ABC transporter complex MalEFGK involved in maltose/maltodextrin import. Binds maltose and higher maltodextrins. From Escherichia coli O157:H7.
   2879..3051    +  terminator     CYC1 terminator (fragment): S. cerevisiae CYC1; transcription terminator for CYC1
   3087..3263    +  promoter       URA3 promoter (fragment): S. cerevisiae URA3
   3264..4067    +  CDS            URA3: orotidine-5'-phosphate decarboxylase, required for uracil biosynthesis; S. cerevisiae URA3; yeast auxotrophic marker, counterselectable with 5-fluoroorotic acid (5-FOA)
   4150..5132    -  rep_origin     2μ ori: yeast 2μ plasmid origin of replication
   5210..5239    +  terminator     T3Te terminator: phage T3 early transcription terminator
   5261..5848    +  rep_origin     ori: high-copy-number ColE1/pMB1/pBR322/pUC origin of replication
   5860..5887    -  terminator     T7Te terminator: phage T7 early transcription terminator
   5911..6102    -  CDS            rop: Rop protein, which maintains plasmids at low copy number; rop
   6103..6963    -  CDS            AmpR: β-lactamase; bla; confers resistance to ampicillin, carbenicillin, and related antibiotics
   6964..7066    -  promoter       cat promoter: promoter of the E. coli cat gene encoding chloramphenicol acetyltransferase
   7067..7098    -  terminator     tonB terminator: bidirectional E. coli tonB-P14 transcription terminator
>Addgene plasmid #149028 | pGBW-m4046336 | addgene full sequence | sequence record 297782 | Ginkgo NGS Result
GCGGCCGCTTGCTATATTGAAGTACGGATTAGAAGCCGCCGAGCGGGCGACAGCCCTCCGACGGAAGACT
CTCCTCCGTGCGTCCTCGTCTTCACCGGTCGCGTTCCTGAAACGCAGATGTGCCTCGCGCCGCACTGCTC
CGAACAATAAAGATTCTACAATACTAGCTTTTATGGTTATGAAGAGGAAAAATTGGCAGTAACCTGGCCC
CACAAACCTTCAAATTAACGAATCAAATTAACAACCATAGGATGATAATGCGATTAGTTTTTTAGCCTTA
TTTCTGGGGTAATTAATCAGCGAAGCGATGATTTTTGATCTATTAACAGATATATAAATGGAAAAGCTGC
ATAACCACTTTAACTAATACTTTCAACATTTTCAGTTTGTATTACTTCTTATTCAAATGTCATAAAAGTA
TCAACAAAAAATTGTTAATATACCTCTATACTTTAACGTCAAGGAGAAAAAACTATAATGTCTGATAATG
GACCCCAAAATCAGCGAAATGCACCCCGCATTACGTTTGGTGGACCCTCAGATTCAACTGGCAGTAACCA
GAATGGAGAACGCAGTGGGGCGCGATCAAAACAACGTCGGCCCCAAGGTTTACCCAATAATACTGCGTCT
TGGTTCACCGCTCTCACTCAACATGGCAAGGAAGACCTTAAATTCCCTCGAGGACAAGGCGTTCCAATTA
ACACCAATAGCAGTCCAGATGACCAAATTGGCTACTACCGAAGAGCTACCAGACGAATTCGTGGTGGTGA
CGGTAAAATGAAAGATCTCAGTCCAAGATGGTATTTCTACTACCTAGGAACTGGGCCAGAAGCTGGACTT
CCCTATGGTGCTAACAAAGACGGCATCATATGGGTTGCAACTGAGGGAGCCTTGAATACACCAAAAGATC
ACATTGGCACCCGCAATCCTGCTAACAATGCTGCAATCGTGCTACAACTTCCTCAAGGAACAACATTGCC
AAAAGGCTTCTACGCAGAAGGGAGCAGAGGCGGCAGTCAAGCCTCTTCTCGTTCCTCATCACGTAGTCGC
AACAGTTCAAGAAATTCAACTCCAGGCAGCAGTAGGGGAACTTCTCCTGCTAGAATGGCTGGCAATGGCG
GTGATGCTGCTCTTGCTTTGCTGCTGCTTGACAGATTGAACCAGCTTGAGAGCAAAATGTCTGGTAAAGG
CCAACAACAACAAGGCCAAACTGTCACTAAGAAATCTGCTGCTGAGGCTTCTAAGAAGCCTCGGCAAAAA
CGTACTGCCACTAAAGCATACAATGTAACACAAGCTTTCGGCAGACGTGGTCCAGAACAAACCCAAGGAA
ATTTTGGGGACCAGGAACTAATCAGACAAGGAACTGATTACAAACATTGGCCGCAAATTGCACAATTTGC
CCCCAGCGCTTCAGCGTTCTTCGGAATGTCGCGCATTGGCATGGAAGTCACACCTTCGGGAACGTGGTTG
ACCTACACAGGTGCCATCAAATTGGATGACAAAGATCCAAATTTCAAAGATCAAGTCATTTTGCTGAATA
AGCATATTGACGCATACAAAACATTCCCACCAACAGAGCCTAAAAAGGACAAAAAGAAGAAGGCTGATGA
AACTCAAGCCTTACCGCAGAGACAGAAGAAACAGCAAACTGTGACTCTTCTTCCTGCTGCAGATTTGGAT
GATTTCTCCAAACAATTGCAACAATCCATGAGCAGTGCTGACTCAACTCAGGCCCTCGTGCCGAGAGGTT
CTAAAATCGAGGAAGGTAAGCTAGTCATTTGGATAAATGGAGATAAGGGTTACAACGGTTTGGCAGAAGT
AGGCAAGAAATTTGAAAAGGACACAGGTATCAAGGTGACGGTTGAACATCCAGACAAGTTAGAAGAAAAA
TTCCCTCAAGTTGCTGCTACTGGTGATGGTCCCGACATTATTTTCTGGGCCCACGATCGTTTTGGTGGAT
ATGCTCAGTCAGGTTTGCTGGCTGAGATCACCCCAGACAAGGCCTTCCAAGATAAATTGTACCCATTCAC
TTGGGATGCTGTCAGATACAACGGTAAGCTTATAGCATATCCAATTGCTGTTGAAGCCTTATCGTTGATC
TACAATAAGGACTTGTTACCTAACCCACCAAAGACATGGGAAGAAATTCCAGCTTTGGATAAAGAGCTAA
AGGCCAAGGGAAAAAGCGCTTTGATGTTTAACTTACAAGAACCTTATTTCACCTGGCCATTAATCGCTGC
TGACGGTGGTTACGCATTTAAATACGAAAACGGTAAGTATGACATTAAGGATGTCGGCGTTGATAATGCT
GGTGCAAAGGCTGGTTTGACCTTCTTGGTTGATTTAATAAAGAATAAACACATGAACGCTGACACTGACT
ACTCTATCGCCGAAGCCGCTTTCAACAAGGGTGAAACTGCTATGACCATAAATGGTCCATGGGCCTGGAG
TAACATTGATACTTCTAAAGTAAACTATGGTGTCACTGTTTTGCCTACATTCAAAGGCCAACCATCCAAG
CCCTTTGTCGGTGTTCTATCCGCTGGCATCAATGCTGCTTCTCCAAACAAGGAGCTAGCTAAAGAATTTT
TGGAAAATTACTTGTTAACTGACGAAGGTTTGGAGGCCGTTAACAAGGACAAGCCATTGGGTGCTGTCGC
TTTGAAATCTTACGAAGAAGAATTGGCTAAGGATCCCAGAATTGCCGCTACCATGGAGAACGCCCAAAAG
GGTGAAATTATGCCAAACATCCCACAAATGTCAGCCTTCTGGTACGCAGTTAGGACTGCCGTGATTAATG
CTGCTTCCGGTAGACAAACCGTCGACGAAGCATTAAAAGATGCTCAAACGTAAACAGGCCCCTTTTCCTT
TGTCGATATCATGTAATTAGTTATGTCACGCTTACATTCACGCCCTCCTCCCACATCCGCTCTAACCGAA
AAGGAAGGAGTTAGACAACCTGAAGTCTAGGTCCCTATTTATTTTTTTTAATAGTTATGTTAGTATTAAG
AACGTTATTTATATTTCAAATTTTTCTTTTTTTTCTGTACAAAGCGGCCGCCGAACCACTAGTGCACTGC
AGTACACGGTTTCCTTGAAATTTTTTTGATTCGGTAATCTCCGAACAGAAGGAAGAACGAAGGAAGGAGC
ACAGACTTAGATTGGTATATATACGCATATGTAGTGTTGAAGAAACATGAAATTGCCCAGTATTCTTAAC
CCAACTGCACAGAACAAAAACGTGCAGGAAACGAAGATAAATCATGTCGAAAGCTACATATAAGGAACGT
GCTGCTACTCATCCTAGTCCTGTTGCTGCCAAGCTATTTAATATCATGCACGAAAAGCAAACAAACTTGT
GTGCTTCATTGGATGTTCGTACCACCAAGGAATTACTGGAGTTAGTTGAAGCATTAGGTCCCAAAATTTG
TTTACTAAAAACACATGTGGATATCTTGACTGATTTTTCCATGGAGGGCACAGTTAAGCCGCTAAAGGCA
TTATCCGCCAAGTACAATTTTTTACTCTTCGAGGACAGAAAATTTGCTGACATTGGTAATACAGTCAAAT
TGCAGTACTCTGCGGGTGTATACAGAATAGCAGAATGGGCAGACATTACGAATGCACACGGTGTGGTGGG
CCCAGGTATTGTTAGCGGTTTGAAGCAGGCGGCAGAAGAAGTAACAAAGGAACCTAGAGGCCTTTTGATG
TTAGCAGAATTGTCATGCAAGGGCTCCCTATCTACTGGAGAATATACTAAGGGTACTGTTGACATTGCGA
AGAGCGACAAAGATTTTGTTATCGGCTTTATTGCTCAAAGAGACATGGGTGGAAGAGATGAAGGTTACGA
TTGGTTGATTATGACACCCGGTGTGGGTTTAGATGACAAGGGAGATGCATTGGGTCAACAGTATAGAACC
GTGGATGATGTGGTTTCTACAGGATCTGACATTATTATTGTTGGAAGAGGACTATTTGCAAAGGGAAGGG
ATGCTAAGGTAGAGGGTGAACGTTACAGAAAAGCAGGCTGGGAAGCATATTTGAGAAGATGCGGCCAGCA
AAACTAAAAAACTGTATTATAAGTAAATGCATGTATACTAAACTCACAAATTAGAGCTTCAATTTAATTA
TATCAGTTATTACCCGAGTAACGAAGCATCTGTGCTTCATTTTGTAGAACAAAAATGCAACGCGAGAGCG
CTAATTTTTCAAACAAAGAATCTGAGCTGCATTTTTACAGAACAGAAATGCAACGCGAAAGCGCTATTTT
ACCAACGAAGAATCTGTGCTTCATTTTTGTAAAACAAAAATGCAACGCGAGAGCGCTAATTTTTCAAACA
AAGAATCTGAGCTGCATTTTTACAGAACAGAAATGCAACGCGAGAGCGCTATTTTACCAACAAAGAATCT
ATACTTCTTTTTTGTTCTACAAAAATGCATCCCGAGAGCGCTATTTTTCTAACAAAGCATCTTAGATTAC
TTTTTTTCTCCTTTGTGCGCTCTATAATGCAGTCTCTTGATAACTTTTTGCACTGTAGGTCCGTTAAGGT
TAGAAGAAGGCTACTTTGGTGTCTATTTTCTCTTCCATAAAAAAAGCCTGACTCCACTTCCCGCGTTTAC
TGATTACTAGCGAAGCTGCGGGTGCATTTTTTCAAGATAAAGGCATCCCCGATTATATTCTATACCGATG
TGGATTGCGCATACTTTGTGAACAGAAAGTGATAGCGTTGATGATTCTTCATTGGTCAGAAAATTATGAA
CGGTTTCTTCTATTTTGTCTCTATATACTACGTATAGGAAATGTTTACATTTTCGTATTGTTTTCGATTC
ACTCTATGAATAGTTCTTACTACAATTTTTTTGTCTAAAGAGTAATACTAGAGATAAACATAAAAAATGT
AGAGGTCGAGTTTAGATGCAAGTTCAAGGAGCGAAAGGTGGATGGGTAGGTTATATAGGGATATAGCACA
GAGATATATAGCAAAGAGATACTTTTGAGCAATGTTTGTGGAAGCGGTATTCGCAATATTTTAGTAGCTC
GTTACAGTCCGGTGCGTTTTTGGTTTTTTGAAAGTGCGTCATCAGAGCGCTTTTGGTTTTCAAAAGCGCT
CTGAAGTTCCTATACTTTCTAGCTAGAGAATAGGAACTTCCCGAGCGGCCGCGTGTTACAAGCTTGACTC
CAGCGTAACTGGACTGCAATCAACTCACTGGCTCACCTTCACGGGTGGGCCTTTCTTCGGTAGAAAATCA
AAGGATCTTCTTGAGATCCTTTTTTTCTGCGCGTAATCTGCTGCTTGCAAACAAAAAAACCACCGCTACC
AGCGGTGGTTTGTTTGCCGGATCAAGAGCTACCAACTCTTTTTCCGAGGTAACTGGCTTCAGCAGAGCGC
AGATACCAAATACTGTTCTTCTAGTGTAGCCGTAGTTAGGCCACCACTTCAAGAACTCTGTAGCACCGCC
TACATACCTCGCTCTGCTAATCCTGTTACCAGTGGCTGCTGCCAGTGGCGATAAGTCGTGTCTTACCGGG
TTGGACTCAAGACGATAGTTACCGGATAAGGCGCAGCGGTCGGGCTGAACGGGGGGTTCGTGCACACAGC
CCAGCTTGGAGCGAACGACCTACACCGAACTGAGATACCTACAGCGTGAGCTATGAGAAAGCGCCACGCT
TCCCGAAGGGAGAAAGGCGGACAGGTATCCGGTAAGCGGCAGGGTCGGAACAGGAGAGCGCACGAGGGAG
CTTCCAGGGGTAAACGCCTGGTATCTTTATAGTCCTGTCGGGTTTCGCCACCTCTGACTTGAGCATCGAT
TTTTGTGATGCTCGTCAGGGGGGCGGAGCCTATGGAAAAACGCCAGCAACGCAGAAAGGCCCACCCGAAG
GTGAGCCAGGTGATTACATTTGGGCCCTCATCAGAGGTTTTCACCGTCATCACCGAAACGCGCGAGGCAG
CTGCGGTAAAGCTCATCAGCGTGGTCGTGAAGCGATTCACAGATGTCTGCCTGTTCATCCGCGTCCAGCT
CGTTGAGTTTCTCCAGAAGCGTTAATGTCTGGCTTCTGATAAAGCGGGCCATGTTAAGGGCGGTTTTTTC
CTGTTTGGTCACTTACCAATGCTTAATCAGTGAGGCACCTATCTCAGCGATCTGTCTATTTCGTTCATCC
ATAGTTGCCTGACTCCCCGTCGTGTAGATAACTACGATGCGGGAGGGCTTACCATCTGGCCCCAGTGCTG
CAATGATACCGCGAGACCCACGCTCACCGGCTCCAGATTTATCAGCAATAAACCAGCCAGCCGGGAGGGC
CGAGCGCAGAAGTGATCCTGCAACTTTATCCGCCTCCATCCAGTCTATTAATTGTTGCCGGGAAGCTAGA
GTAAGTAGTTCGCCAGTTAATAGTTTGCGCAACGTTGTTGCCATTGCTACAGGCATCGTGGTGTCACGCT
CGTCGTTTGGTATGGCTTCATTCAGCTCCGGTTCCCAACGATCAAGGCGAGTTACATGATCCCCCATGTT
GTGCAAAAAAGCGGTTAGCTCCTTCGGTCCTCCGATCGTTGCCAGAAGTAAGTTGGCCGCAGTGTTATCA
CTCATGGTTATGGCAGCACTGCATAATTCTCTTACTGTCATGCCATCCGTGAGATGCTTTTCTGTGACTG
GTGAGTACTCAACCAAGTCATTCTGAGAATAGTGTATGCGGCGACCGAGTTGCTCTTGCCCGGCGTCAAT
ACGGGATAATACCGCGCCACATAGCAGAACTTTAAAAGTGCTCATCATTGGAAAACGTTCTTCGGGGCGT
AAACTCTCAAGGATCTTACCGCTGTTGAGATCCAGTTCGATGTAACCCACTCGTGCACCCAACTGATCTT
CAGCATCTTTTACTTTCACCAGCGTTTCTGGGTGAGCAAAAACAGGAAGGCAAAATGCCGCAAAAAAGGG
AATAAGGGCGACACGGAAATGTTGAATACTCATTTTAGCTTCCTTAGCTCCTGAAAATCTCGATAACTCA
AAAAATACGCCCGGTAGTGATCTTATTTCATTATGGTGAAAGTTGGAACCTCTTACGTGCCGATCAAGTC
AAAAGCCTCCGGTCGGAGGCTTTTGACTTTCTGCTATGGAGGTCAGGTATGATTTAAATGGTCAGTTAGA
